>Addgene plasmid #118092 | HsSPHK2 | addgene full sequence | sequence record 234125 | Addgene NGS Result
TGGTTATGAAGAGGAAAAATTGGCAGTAACCTGGCCCCACAAACCTTCAAATGAACGAATCAAATTAACA
ACCATAGGATGATAATGCGATTAGTTTTTTAGCCTTATTTCTGGGGTAATTAATCAGCGAAGCGATGATT
TTTGATCTATTAACAGATATATAAATGCAAAAACTGCATAACCACTTTAACTAATACTTTCAACATTTTC
GGTTTGTATTACTTCTTATTCAAATGTAATAAAAGTATCAACAAAAAATTGTTAATATACCTCTATACTT
TAACGTCAAGGAGAAAAAACCCCGGATCGGACTACTAGCAGCTGTAATACGACTCACTATAGGGAATATT
AAGCTTACCATGGACTACAAGGACGATGACGATAAGGGATCCATGGCCCCGCCCCCACCGCCACTGGCTG
CCAGCACCCCGCTCCTCCATGGCGAGTTTGGCTCCTACCCAGCCCGAGGCCCACGCTTTGCCCTCACCCT
TACATCGCAGGCCCTGCACATACAGCGGCTGCGCCCCAAACCTGAAGCCAGGCCCCGGGGTGGCCTGGTC
CCGTTGGCCGAGGTCTCAGGCTGCTGCACCCTGCGAAGCCGCAGCCCCTCAGACTCAGCGGCCTACTTCT
GCATCTACACCTACCCTCGGGGCCGGCGCGGGGCCCGGCGCAGAGCCACTCGCACCTTCCGGGCAGATGG
GGCCGCCACCTACGAAGAGAACCGTGCCGAGGCCCAGCGCTGGGCCACTGCCCTCACCTGTCTGCTCCGA
GGACTGCCACTGCCCGGGGATGGGGAGATCACCCCTGACCTGCTACCTCGGCCGCCCCGGTTGCTTCTAT
TGGTCAATCCCTTTGGGGGTCGGGGCCTGGCCTGGCAGTGGTGTAAGAACCACGTGCTTCCCATGATCTC
TGAAGCTGGGCTGTCCTTCAACCTCATCCAGACAGAACGACAGAACCACGCCCGGGAGCTGGTCCAGGGG
CTGAGCCTGAGTGAGTGGGATGGCATCGTCACGGTCTCGGGAGACGGGCTGCTCCATGAGGTGCTGAACG
GGCTCCTAGATCGCCCTGACTGGGAGGAAGCTGTGAAGATGCCTGTGGGCATCCTCCCCTGCGGCTCGGG
CAACGCGCTGGCCGGAGCAGTGAACCAGCACGGGGGATTTGAGCCAGCCCTGGGCCTCGACCTGTTGCTC
AACTGCTCACTGTTGCTGTGCCGGGGTGGTGGCCACCCACTGGACCTGCTCTCCGTGACGCTGGCCTCGG
GCTCCCGCTGTTTCTCCTTCCTGTCTGTGGCCTGGGGCTTCGTGTCAGATGTGGATATCCAGAGCGAGCG
CTTCAGGGCCTTGGGCAGTGCCCGCTTCACACTGGGCACGGTGCTGGGCCTCGCCACACTGCACACCTAC
CGCGGACGCCTCTCCTACCTCCCCGCCACTGTGGAACCTGCCTCGCCCACCCCTGCCCATAGCCTGCCTC
GTGCCAAGTCGGAGCTGACCCTAACCCCAGACCCAGCCCCGCCCATGGCCCACTCACCCCTGCATCGTTC
TGTGTCTGACCTGCCTCTTCCCCTGCCCCAGCCTGCCCTGGCCTCTCCTGGCTCGCCAGAACCCCTGCCC
ATCCTGTCCCTCAACGGTGGGGGCCCAGAGCTGGCTGGGGACTGGGGTGGGGCTGGGGATGCTCCGCTGT
CCCCGGACCCACTGCTGTCTTCACCTCCTGGCTCTCCCAAGGCAGCTCTACACTCACCCGTCTCCGAAGG
GGCCCCCGTAATTCCCCCATCCTCTGGGCTCCCACTTCCCACCCCTGATGCCCGGGTAGGGGCCTCCACC
TGCGGCCCGCCCGACCACCTGCTGCCTCCGCTGGGCACCCCGCTGCCCCCAGACTGGGTGACGCTGGAGG
GGGACTTTGTGCTCATGTTGGCCATCTCGCCCAGCCACCTAGGCGCTGACCTGGTGGCAGCTCCGCATGC
GCGCTTCGACGACGGCCTGGTGCACCTGTGCTGGGTGCGTAGCGGCATCTCGCGGGCTGCGCTGCTGCGC
CTTTTCTTGGCCATGGAGCGTGGTAGCCACTTCAGCCTGGGCTGTCCGCAGCTGGGCTACGCCGCGGCCC
GTGCCTTCCGCCTAGAGCCGCTCACACCACGCGGCGTGCTCACAGTGGACGGGGAGCAGGTGGAGTATGG
GCCGCTACAGGCACAGATGCACCCTGGCATCGGTACACTGCTCACTGGGCCTCCTGGCTGCCCGGGGCGG
GAGCCCAAGGGCAATTCTGCAGATATCCAGCACAGTGGCGGCCGCTCGAGCATGCATCTAGAGGGCCGCA
TCATGTAATTAGTTATGTCACGCTTACATTCACGCCCTCCCCCCACATCCGCTCTAACCGAAAAGGAAGG
AGTTAGACAACCTGAAGTCTAGGTCCCTATTTATTTTTTTATAGTTATGTTAGTATTAAGAACGTTATTT
ATATTTCAAATTTTTCTTTTTTTTCTGTACAGACGCGTGTACGCATGTAACATTATACTGAAAACCTTGC
TTGAGAAGGTTTTGGGACGCTCGAAGGCTTTAATTTGCAAGCTGCGGCCCTGCATTAATGAATCGGCCAA
CGCGCGGGGAGAGGCGGTTTGCGTATTGGGCGCTCTTCCGCTTCCTCGCTCACTGACTCGCTGCGCTCGG
TCGTTCGGCTGCGGCGAGCGGTATCAGCTCACTCAAAGGCGGTAATACGGTTATCCACAGAATCAGGGGA
TAACGCAGGAAAGAACATGTGAGCAAAAGGCCAGCAAAAGGCCAGGAACCGTAAAAAGGCCGCGTTGCTG
GCGTTTTTCCATAGGCTCCGCCCCCCTGACGAGCATCACAAAAATCGACGCTCAAGTCAGAGGTGGCGAA
ACCCGACAGGACTATAAAGATACCAGGCGTTTCCCCCTGGAAGCTCCCTCGTGCGCTCTCCTGTTCCGAC
CCTGCCGCTTACCGGATACCTGTCCGCCTTTCTCCCTTCGGGAAGCGTGGCGCTTTCTCATAGCTCACGC
TGTAGGTATCTCAGTTCGGTGTAGGTCGTTCGCTCCAAGCTGGGCTGTGTGCACGAACCCCCCGTTCAGC
CCGACCGCTGCGCCTTATCCGGTAACTATCGTCTTGAGTCCAACCCGGTAAGACACGACTTATCGCCACT
GGCAGCAGCCACTGGTAACAGGATTAGCAGAGCGAGGTATGTAGGCGGTGCTACAGAGTTCTTGAAGTGG
TGGCCTAACTACGGCTACACTAGAAGAACAGTATTTGGTATCTGCGCTCTGCTGAAGCCAGTTACCTTCG
GAAAAAGAGTTGGTAGCTCTTGATCCGGCAAACAAACCACCGCTGGTAGCGGTGGTTTTTTTGTTTGCAA
GCAGCAGATTACGCGCAGAAAAAAAGGATCTCAAGAAGATCCTTTGATCTTTTCTACGGGGTCTGACGCT
CAGTGGAACGAAAACTCACGTTAAGGGATTTTGGTCATGAGATTATCAAAAAGGATCTTCACCTAGATCC
TTTTAAATTAAAAATGAAGTTTTAAATCAATCTAAAGTATATATGAGTAAACTTGGTCTGACAGTTACCA
ATGCTTAATCAGTGAGGCACCTATCTCAGCGATCTGTCTATTTCGTTCATCCATAGTTGCCTGACTCCCC
GTCGTGTAGATAACTACGATACGGGAGGGCTTACCATCTGGCCCCAGTGCTGCAATGATACCGCGAGACC
CACGCTCACCGGCTCCAGATTTATCAGCAATAAACCAGCCAGCCGGAAGGGCCGAGCGCAGAAGTGGTCC
TGCAACTTTATCCGCCTCCATCCAGTCTATTAATTGTTGCCGGGAAGCTAGAGTAAGTAGTTCGCCAGTT
AATAGTTTGCGCAACGTTGTTGCCATTGCTACAGGCATCGTGGTGTCACGCTCGTCGTTTGGTATGGCTT
CATTCAGCTCCGGTTCCCAACGATCAAGGCGAGTTACATGATCCCCCATGTTGTGCAAAAAAGCGGTTAG
CTCCTTCGGTCCTCCGATCGTTGTCAGAAGTAAGTTGGCCGCAGTGTTATCACTCATGGTTATGGCAGCA
CTGCATAATTCTCTTACTGTCATGCCATCCGTAAGATGCTTTTCTGTGACTGGTGAGTACTCAACCAAGT
CATTCTGAGAATAGTGTATGCGGCGACCGAGTTGCTCTTGCCCGGCGTCAATACGGGATAATACCGCGCC
ACATAGCAGAACTTTAAAAGTGCTCATCATTGGAAAACGTTCTTCGGGGCGAAAACTCTCAAGGATCTTA
CCGCTGTTGAGATCCAGTTCGATGTAACCCACTCGTGCACCCAACTGATCTTCAGCATCTTTTACTTTCA
CCAGCGTTTCTGGGTGAGCAAAAACAGGAAGGCAAAATGCCGCAAAAAAGGGAATAAGGGCGACACGGAA
ATGTTGAATACTCATACTCTTCCTTTTTCAATGGGTAATAACTGATATAATTAAATTGAAGCTCTAATTT
GTGAGTTTAGTATACATGCATTTACTTATAATACAGTTTTTTAGTTTTGCTGGCCGCATCTTCTCAAATA
TGCTTCCCAGCCTGCTTTTCTGTAACGTTCACCCTCTACCTTAGCATCCCTTCCCTTTGCAAATAGTCCT
CTTCCAACAATAATAATGTCAGATCCTGTAGAGACCACATCATCCACGGTTCTATACTGTTGACCCAATG
CGTCTCCCTTGTCATCTAAACCCACACCGGGTGTCATAATCAACCAATCGTAACCTTCATCTCTTCCACC
CATGTCTCTTTGAGCAATAAAGCCGATAACAAAATCTTTGTCGCTCTTCGCAATGTCAACAGTACCCTTA
GTATATTCTCCAGTAGATAGGGAGCCCTTGCATGACAATTCTGCTAACATCAAAAGGCCTCTAGGTTCCT
TTGTTACTTCTTCTGCCGCCTGCTTCAAACCGCTAACAATACCTGGGCCCACCACACCGTGTGCATTCGT
AATGTCTGCCCATTCTGCTATTCTGTATACACCCGCAGAGTACTGCAATTTGACTGTATTACCAATGTCA
GCAAATTTTCTGTCTTCGAAGAGTAAAAAATTGTACTTGGCGGATAATGCCTTTAGCGGCTTAACTGTGC
CCTCCATGGAAAAATCAGTCAAGATATCCACATGTGTTTTTAGTAAACAAATTTTGGGACCTAATGCTTC
AACTAACTCCAGTAATTCCTTGGTGGTACGAACATCCAATGAAGCACACAAGTTTGTTTGCTTTTCGTGC
ATGATATTAAATAGCTTGGCAGCAACAGGACTAGGATGAGTAGCAGCACGTTCCTTATATGTAGCTTTCG
ACATGATTTATCTTCGTTTCCTGCAGGTTTTTGTTCTGTGCAGTTGGGTTAAGAATACTGGGCAATTTCA
TGTTTCTTCAACACTACATATGCGTATATATACCAATCTAAGTCTGTGCTCCTTCCTTCGTTCTTCCTTC
TGTTCGGAGATTACCGAATCAAAAAAATTTCAAGGAAACCGAAATCAAAAAAAAGAATAAAAAAAAAATG
ATGAATTGAAAAGCTAGCTTATCGATGATAAGCTGTCAAACATGAGAATTAATTCCACGGACTATAGACT
ATACCTAGTATACTCCGTCTACTGTACGATACACTTCCGCTCAGGTCCTTGTCCTTTAACGAGGCCTTAC
CACTCTTTTGTTACTCTATTGATCCAGCTCAGCAAAGGCAGTGTGATCTAAGATTCTATCTTCGCGATGT
AGTAAAACTAGCTAGACCGAGAAAGAGACTAGAAATGCAAAAGGCACTTCTACAATGGCTGCCATCATTA
TTATCCGATGTGACGCTGCAGCTTCTCAATGATATTCGAATACGCTTTGAGGAGATACAGCCTAATATCC
GACAAACTGTTTTACAGATTTACGATCGTACTTGTTACCCATCATTGAATTTTGAACATCCGAACCTGGG
AGTTTTCCCTGAAACAGATAGTATATTTGAACCTGTATAATAATATATAGTCTAGCGCTTTACGGAAGAC
AATGTATGTATTTCGGTTCCTGGAGAAACTATTGCATCTATTGCATAGGTAATCTTGCACGTCGCATCCC
CGGTTCATTTTCTGCGTTTCCATCTTGCACTTCAATAGCATATCTTTGTTAACGAAGCATCTGTGCTTCA
TTTTGTAGAACAAAAATGCAACGCGAGAGCGCTAATTTTTCAAACAAAGAATCTGAGCTGCATTTTTACA
GAACAGAAATGCAACGCGAAAGCGCTATTTTACCAACGAAGAATCTGTGCTTCATTTTTGTAAAACAAAA
ATGCAACGCGAGAGCGCTAATTTTTCAAACAAAGAATCTGAGCTGCATTTTTACAGAACAGAAATGCAAC
GCGAGAGCGCTATTTTACCAACAAAGAATCTATACTTCTTTTTTGTTCTACAAAAATGCATCCCGAGAGC
GCTATTTTTCTAACAAAGCATCTTAGATTACTTTTTTTCTCCTTTGTGCGCTCTATAATGCAGTCTCTTG
ATAACTTTTTGCACTGTAGGTCCGTTAAGGTTAGAAGAAGGCTACTTTGGTGTCTATTTTCTCTTCCATA
AAAAAAGCCTGACTCCACTTCCCGCGTTTACTGATTACTAGCGAAGCTGCGGGTGCATTTTTTCAAGATA
AAGGCATCCCCGATTATATTCTATACCGATGTGGATTGCGCATACTTTGTGAACAGAAAGTGATAGCGTT
GATGATTCTTCATTGGTCAGAAAATTATGAACGGTTTCTTCTATTTTGTCTCTATATACTACGTATAGGA
AATGTTTACATTTTCGTATTGTTTTCGATTCACTCTATGAATAGTTCTTACTACAATTTTTTTGTCTAAA
GAGTAATACTAGAGATAAACATAAAAAATGTAGAGGTCGAGTTTAGATGCAAGTTCAAGGAGCGAAAGGT
GGATGGGTAGGTTATATAGGGATATAGCACAGAGATATATAGCAAAGAGATACTTTTGAGCAATGTTTGT
GGAAGCGGTATTCGCAATGGGAAGCTCC
[37 nt withheld, positions 7029-7065]
AGATTGTATAAGCAAATATTTAAATTGTAAGCGTTAATATTTTGTTAAAATTCGCGTTAAATTTTTGTTA
AATCAGCTCATTTTTTAACCAATAGGCCGAAATCGGCAAAATCCCTTATAAATCAAAAGAATAGACCGAG
ATAGGGT
[37 nt withheld, positions 7213-7249]
AAAGAACGTGGACTCCAACGTCAAAGG
[49 nt withheld, positions 7277-7325]
T
[91 nt withheld, positions 7327-7417]
G
[124 nt withheld, positions 7419-7542]
GGGGATCGATCCACTAGTCCACGGATTAGAAGCCGCCGAGCGGGTGACAGCCCTCCGAAGGAAGACTCTC
CTCCGTGCGTCCTCGTCTTCACCGGTCGCGTTCCTGAAACGCAGATGTGCCTCGCGCCGCACTGCTCCGA
ACAATAAAGATTCTACAATACTAGCTTTTA
Features (pLannotate 1.2.2; 15 found; start..end, strand, type, name):
    325..343     +  promoter       T7 promoter: promoter for bacteriophage T7 RNA polymerase
    360..376     +  CDS            5xFLAG (fragment): five tandem FLAG® epitope tags
    414..2246    +  CDS            SPHK2 (fragment): SPHK2_HUMAN - Also known as SK2. Experimental evidence at protein level: Swiss-Prot protein existence level 1. Catalyzes the phosphorylation of sphingosine to form sphingosine-1-phosphate (SPP), a lipid mediator with both intra- and extracellular functions. Also acts on D-erythro-dihydrosphingosine, D- erythro-sphingosine and L-threo-dihydrosphingosine. Binds phosphoinositides (PubMed:19168031, PubMed:12954646). In contrast to prosurvival SPHK1, has a positive effect on intracellular ceramide levels, inhibits cells growth and enhances apoptosis (PubMed:16118219). In mitochondria, is important
   2311..2558    +  terminator     CYC1 terminator: S. cerevisiae CYC1; transcription terminator for CYC1
   2570..2623    -  CDS            lacI (fragment): lac repressor; lacI; The lac repressor binds to the lac operator to inhibit transcription in E. coli. This inhibition can be relieved by adding lactose or isopropyl-β-D-thiogalactopyranoside (IPTG).
   2806..3394    -  rep_origin     ori: high-copy-number ColE1/pMB1/pBR322/pUC origin of replication
   3565..4425    -  CDS            AmpR: β-lactamase; bla; confers resistance to ampicillin, carbenicillin, and related antibiotics
   4426..4442    -  promoter       AmpR promoter (fragment): bla
   4521..5324    -  CDS            URA3: orotidine-5'-phosphate decarboxylase, required for uracil biosynthesis; S. cerevisiae URA3; yeast auxotrophic marker, counterselectable with 5-fluoroorotic acid (5-FOA)
   5325..5540    -  promoter       URA3 promoter: S. cerevisiae URA3
   5546..5569    -  promoter       tet promoter (fragment): E. coli promoter for tetracycline efflux protein gene
   5607..5987    +  CDS            RAF1 (fragment): RAF_YEAST - Experimental evidence at transcript level: Swiss-Prot protein existence level 2. Antagonizes transcriptional repression of recombinase FLP by REP1-REP2. May play a role in plasmid partitioning. From Saccharomyces cerevisiae (strain ATCC 204508 / S288c) (Baker's yeast).
   6141..7018    -  rep_origin     2μ ori: yeast 2μ plasmid origin of replication
   7114..7542    -  rep_origin     f1 ori (sequence partly withheld): f1 bacteriophage origin of replication; arrow indicates direction of (+) strand synthesis
   7564..293     +  promoter       GAL1 promoter (across the origin): S. cerevisiae GAL1; inducible promoter, regulated by Gal4
