[The description below was written by a language model from this plasmid's Addgene catalogue record and pLannotate feature annotations shown in this document.]
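Description:
HsSPHK2 is a yeast expression plasmid built on the pYES2 backbone that carries the human sphingosine kinase 2 (SPHK2) coding sequence, codon-optimized for Saccharomyces cerevisiae. It is an E. coli–yeast shuttle vector. A high-copy ColE1/pUC-type origin and the AmpR β-lactamase gene support propagation and ampicillin selection in bacteria. The 2μ origin provides episomal, multicopy maintenance in yeast, with the URA3 marker allowing selection in uracil auxotrophs and counterselection with 5-FOA. An f1 origin is also present, a backbone element that permits single-stranded DNA production.

The kinase open reading frame was cloned between BamHI and XhoI sites downstream of the galactose-inducible GAL1 promoter (listed in the catalogue as GAL1,10) and is followed by the CYC1 transcription terminator. Expression is therefore controlled by the Gal4 system. A T7 promoter lies between the GAL1 promoter and the insert, a standard pYES2 feature that also serves as a sequencing primer site. The protein carries an N-terminal FLAG epitope for detection; the annotation software matched this as a short fragment of a multi-FLAG tag just upstream of the SPHK2 sequence. The annotated SPHK2 match spans about 1.8 kb, less than the listed insert size of 2,583 bp. The sequenced record is 7,712 nt, slightly longer than the catalogue figure of 7,673 bp.

SPHK2 phosphorylates sphingosine to sphingosine-1-phosphate. According to the associated publication title, the construct belongs to a system that uses S. cerevisiae as a platform for assessing inhibitors of sphingolipid kinases.
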