Addgene plasmid #118092: HsSPHK2
Purpose: Expresses sphingosine kinase 2, which catalyzes the phosphorylation of sphingosine to sphingosine-1-phosphate (S1P)
Depositing lab: Kevin Lynch. Depositing organization: University of Virginia. Publication: Saccharomyces cerevisiae as a platform for assessing sphingolipid lipid kinase inhibitors. Kharel Y, Agah S, Huang T, Mendelson AJ, Eletu OT, Barkey-Bircann P, Gesualdi J, Smith JS, Santos WL, Lynch KR. PLoS One. 2018 Apr 19;13(4):e0192179. doi: 10.1371/journal.pone.0192179. eCollection 2018. PONE-D-17-37135 PubMed 29672528.
Backbone
  Vector backbone: pYES2
  Total vector size (bp): 7673
  Modifications to backbone: Codon optimized for S. cerevisiae expression
  Vector type: Yeast Expression
  Selectable markers: URA3
Growth in bacteria
  Bacterial resistance: Ampicillin, 100 μg/mL
  Growth temperature: 30°C
  Growth strain: DH5alpha
  Copy number: High Copy
Gene/Insert
  Gene/Insert name: Homo sapiens Sphingosine Kinase 2 (alt name: HsSPHK2)
  Species: H. sapiens (human)
  Insert size (bp): 2583
  GenBank ID: NM_001204160.2
  Entrez Gene: SPHK2 (a.k.a. SK 2, SK-2, SPK 2, SPK-2)
  Promoter: GAL1, 10
  Tag / fusion protein: FLAG (N terminal on insert)
  Cloning method: Restriction Enzyme; 5′ cloning site BamHI (unknown if destroyed); 3′ cloning site XhoI (unknown if destroyed)
  Sequencing primers: 5′ TAATACGACTCACTATAGG
Terms and licenses: Academic/Nonprofit Terms; Industry Terms: Not Available to Industry
How to cite: HsSPHK2 was a gift from Kevin Lynch (Addgene plasmid # 118092 ; http://n2t.net/addgene:118092 ; RRID:Addgene_118092)
